>Addgene plasmid #214340 | pET28a_Pro-IL-1β | addgene full sequence | sequence record 426859 | Addgene NGS Result
ATCCGGATATAGTTCCTCCTTTCAGCAAAAAACCCCTCAAGACCCGTTTAGAGGCCCCAAGGGGTTATGC
TAGTTATTGCTCAGCGGTGGCAGCAGCCAACTCAGCTTCCTTTCGGGCTTTGTTAGCAGCCGGATCTCAG
TGGTGGTGGTGGTGGTGCTCGAGTGCGGCCGCAAGCTTGTCGACGGAGCTCGAATTCTTAGGAAGACACA
AATTGCATGGTGAAGTCAGTTATATCCTGGCCGCCTTTGGTCCCTCCCAGGAAGACGGGCATGTTTTCTG
CTTGAGAGGTGCTGATGTACCAGTTGGGGAACTGGGCAGACTCAAATTCCAGCTTGTTATTGATTTCTAT
CTTGTTGAAGACAAATCGCTTTTCCATCTTCTTCTTTGGGTAATTTTTGGGATCTACACTCTCCAGCTGT
AGAGTGGGCTTATCATCTTTCAACACGCAGGACAGGTACAGATTCTTTTCCTTGAGGCCCAAGGCCACAG
GTATTTTGTCATTACTTTCTTCTCCTTGTACAAAGGACATGGAGAACACCACTTGTTGCTCCATATCCTG
TCCCTGGAGGTGGAGAGCTTTCAGTTCATATGGACCAGACATCACCAAGCTTTTTTGCTGTGAGTCCCGG
AGCGTGCAGTTCAGTGATCGTACAGGTGCATCGTGCACATAAGCCTCGTTATCCCATGTGTCGAAGAAGA
TAGGTTCTTCTTCAAAGATGAAGGGAAAGAAGGTGCTCAGGTCATTCTCCTGGAAGGTCTGTGGGCAGGG
AACCAGCATCTTCCTCAGCTTGTCCATGGCCACAACAACTGACGCGGCCTGCCTGAAGCCCTTGCTGTAG
TGGTGGTCGGAGATTCGTAGCTGGATGCCGCCATCCAGAGGGCAGAGGTCCAGGTCCTGGAAGGAGCACT
TCATCTGTTTAGGGCCATCAGCTTCAAAGAACAAGTCATCCTCATTGCCACTGTAATAAGCCATCATTTC
ACTGGCGAGCTCAGGTACTTCTGCCATGGATCCGCCCTGAAAATACAGGTTTTCCATATGGCTGCCGCGC
GGCACCAGGCCGCTGCTGTGATGATGATGATGATGGCTGCTGCCCATGGTATATCTCCTTCTTAAAGTTA
AACAAAATTATTTCTAGAGGGGAATTGTTATCCGCTCACAATTCCCCTATAGTGAGTCGTATTAATTTCG
CGGGATCGAGATCTCGATCCTCTACGCCGGACGCATCGTGGCCGGCATCACCGGCGCCACAGGTGCGGTT
GCTGGCGCCTATATCGCCGACATCACCGATGGGGAAGATCGGGCTCGCCACTTCGGGCTCATGAGCGCTT
GTTTCGGCGTGGGTATGGTGGCAGGCCCCGTGGCCGGGGGACTGTTGGGCGCCATCTCCTTGCATGCACC
ATTCCTTGCGGCGGCGGTGCTCAACGGCCTCAACCTACTACTGGGCTGCTTCCTAATGCAGGAGTCGCAT
AAGGGAGAGCGTCGAGATCCCGGACACCATCGAATGGCGCAAAACCTTTCGCGGTATGGCATGATAGCGC
CCGGAAGAGAGTCAATTCAGGGTGGTGAATGTGAAACCAGTAACGTTATACGATGTCGCAGAGTATGCCG
GTGTCTCTTATCAGACCGTTTCCCGCGTGGTGAACCAGGCCAGCCACGTTTCTGCGAAAACGCGGGAAAA
AGTGGAAGCGGCGATGGCGGAGCTGAATTACATTCCCAACCGCGTGGCACAACAACTGGCGGGCAAACAG
TCGTTGCTGATTGGCGTTGCCACCTCCAGTCTGGCCCTGCACGCGCCGTCGCAAATTGTCGCGGCGATTA
AATCTCGCGCCGATCAACTGGGTGCCAGCGTGGTGGTGTCGATGGTAGAACGAAGCGGCGTCGAAGCCTG
TAAAGCGGCGGTGCACAATCTTCTCGCGCAACGCGTCAGTGGGCTGATCATTAACTATCCGCTGGATGAC
CAGGATGCCATTGCTGTGGAAGCTGCCTGCACTAATGTTCCGGCGTTATTTCTTGATGTCTCTGACCAGA
CACCCATCAACAGTATTATTTTCTCCCATGAAGACGGTACGCGACTGGGCGTGGAGCATCTGGTCGCATT
GGGTCACCAGCAAATCGCGCTGTTAGCGGGCCCATTAAGTTCTGTCTCGGCGCGTCTGCGTCTGGCTGGC
TGGCATAAATATCTCACTCGCAATCAAATTCAGCCGATAGCGGAACGGGAAGGCGACTGGAGTGCCATGT
CCGGTTTTCAACAAACCATGCAAATGCTGAATGAGGGCATCGTTCCCACTGCGATGCTGGTTGCCAACGA
TCAGATGGCGCTGGGCGCAATGCGCGCCATTACCGAGTCCGGGCTGCGCGTTGGTGCGGATATCTCGGTA
GTGGGATACGACGATACCGAAGACAGCTCATGTTATATCCCGCCGTTAACCACCATCAAACAGGATTTTC
GCCTGCTGGGGCAAACCAGCGTGGACCGCTTGCTGCAACTCTCTCAGGGCCAGGCGGTGAAGGGCAATCA
GCTGTTGCCCGTCTCACTGGTGAAAAGAAAAACCACCCTGGCGCCCAATACGCAAACCGCCTCTCCCCGC
GCGTTGGCCGATTCATTAATGCAGCTGGCACGACAGGTTTCCCGACTGGAAAGCGGGCAGTGAGCGCAAC
GCAATTAATGTAAGTTAGCTCACTCATTAGGCACCGGGATCTCGACCGATGCCCTTGAGAGCCTTCAACC
CAGTCAGCTCCTTCCGGTGGGCGCGGGGCATGACTATCGTCGCCGCACTTATGACTGTCTTCTTTATCAT
GCAACTCGTAGGACAGGTGCCGGCAGCGCTCTGGGTCATTTTCGGCGAGGACCGCTTTCGCTGGAGCGCG
ACGATGATCGGCCTGTCGCTTGCGGTATTCGGAATCTTGCACGCCCTCGCTCAAGCCTTCGTCACTGGTC
CCGCCACCAAACGTTTCGGCGAGAAGCAGGCCATTATCGCCGGCATGGCGGCCCCACGGGTGCGCATGAT
CGTGCTCCTGTCGTTGAGGACCCGGCTAGGCTGGCGGGGTTGCCTTACTGGTTAGCAGAATGAATCACCG
ATACGCGAGCGAACGTGAAGCGACTGCTGCTGCAAAACGTCTGCGACCTGAGCAACAACATGAATGGTCT
TCGGTTTCCGTGTTTCGTAAAGTCTGGAAACGCGGAAGTCAGCGCCCTGCACCATTATGTTCCGGATCTG
CATCGCAGGATGCTGCTGGCTACCCTGTGGAACACCTACATCTGTATTAACGAAGCGCTGGCATTGACCC
TGAGTGATTTTTCTCTGGTCCCGCCGCATCCATACCGCCAGTTGTTTACCCTCACAACGTTCCAGTAACC
GGGCATGTTCATCATCAGTAACCCGTATCGTGAGCATCCTCTCTCGTTTCATCGGTATCATTACCCCCAT
GAACAGAAATCCCCCTTACACGGAGGCATCAGTGACCAAACAGGAAAAAACCGCCCTTAACATGGCCCGC
TTTATCAGAAGCCAGACATTAACGCTTCTGGAGAAACTCAACGAGCTGGACGCGGATGAACAGGCAGACA
TCTGTGAATCGCTTCACGACCACGCTGATGAGCTTTACCGCAGCTGCCTCGCGCGTTTCGGTGATGACGG
TGAAAACCTCTGACACATGCAGCTCCCGGAGACGGTCACAGCTTGTCTGTAAGCGGATGCCGGGAGCAGA
CAAGCCCGTCAGGGCGCGTCAGCGGGTGTTGGCGGGTGTCGGGGCGCAGCCATGACCCAGTCACGTAGCG
ATAGCGGAGTGTATACTGGCTTAACTATGCGGCATCAGAGCAGATTGTACTGAGAGTGCACCATTGCGGT
GTGAAATACCGCACAGATGCGTAAGGAGAAAATACCGCATCAGGCGCTCTTCCGCTTCCTCGCTCACTGA
CTCGCTGCGCTCGGTCGTTCGGCTGCGGCGAGCGGTATCAGCTCACTCAAAGGCGGTAATACGGTTATCC
ACAGAATCAGGGGATAACGCAGGAAAGAACATGTGAGCAAAAGGCCAGCAAAAGGCCAGGAACCGTAAAA
AGGCCGCGTTGCTGGCGTTTTTCCATAGGCTCCGCCCCCCTGACGAGCATCACAAAAATCGACGCTCAAG
TCAGAGGTGGCGAAACCCGACAGGACTATAAAGATACCAGGCGTTTCCCCCTGGAAGCTCCCTCGTGCGC
TCTCCTGTTCCGACCCTGCCGCTTACCGGATACCTGTCCGCCTTTCTCCCTTCGGGAAGCGTGGCGCTTT
CTCATAGCTCACGCTGTAGGTATCTCAGTTCGGTGTAGGTCGTTCGCTCCAAGCTGGGCTGTGTGCACGA
ACCCCCCGTTCAGCCCGACCGCTGCGCCTTATCCGGTAACTATCGTCTTGAGTCCAACCCGGTAAGACAC
GACTTATCGCCACTGGCAGCAGCCACTGGTAACAGGATTAGCAGAGCGAGGTATGTAGGCGGTGCTACAG
AGTTCTTGAAGTGGTGGCCTAACTACGGCTACACTAGAAGGACAGTATTTGGTATCTGCGCTCTGCTGAA
GCCAGTTACCTTCGGAAAAAGAGTTGGTAGCTCTTGATCCGGCAAACAAACCACCGCTGGTAGCGGTGGT
TTTTTTGTTTGCAAGCAGCAGATTACGCGCAGAAAAAAAGGATCTCAAGAAGATCCTTTGATCTTTTCTA
CGGGGTCTGACGCTCAGTGGAACGAAAACTCACGTTAAGGGATTTTGGTCATGAACAATAAAACTGTCTG
CTTACATAAACAGTAATACAAGGGGTGTTATGAGCCATATTCAACGGGAAACGTCTTGCTCTAGGCCGCG
ATTAAATTCCAACATGGATGCTGATTTATATGGGTATAAATGGGCTCGCGATAATGTCGGGCAATCAGGT
GCGACAATCTATCGATTGTATGGGAAGCCCGATGCGCCAGAGTTGTTTCTGAAACATGGCAAAGGTAGCG
TTGCCAATGATGTTACAGATGAGATGGTCAGACTAAACTGGCTGACGGAATTTATGCCTCTTCCGACCAT
CAAGCATTTTATCCGTACTCCTGATGATGCATGGTTACTCACCACTGCGATCCCCGGGAAAACAGCATTC
CAGGTATTAGAAGAATATCCTGATTCAGGTGAAAATATTGTTGATGCGCTGGCAGTGTTCCTGCGCCGGT
TGCATTCGATTCCTGTTTGTAATTGTCCTTTTAACAGCGATCGCGTATTTCGTCTCGCTCAGGCGCAATC
ACGAATGAATAACGGTTTGGTTGATGCGAGTGATTTTGATGACGAGCGTAATGGCTGGCCTGTTGAACAA
GTCTGGAAAGAAATGCATAAACTTTTGCCATTCTCACCGGATTCAGTCGTCACTCATGGTGATTTCTCAC
TTGATAACCTTATTTTTGACGAGGGGAAATTAATAGGTTGTATTGATGTTGGACGAGTCGGAATCGCAGA
CCGATACCAGGATCTTGCCATCCTATGGAACTGCCTCGGTGAGTTTTCTCCTTCATTACAGAAACGGCTT
TTTCAAAAATATGGTATTGATAATCCTGATATGAATAAATTGCAGTTTCATTTGATGCTCGATGAGTTTT
TCTAAGAATTAATTCATGAGCGGATACATATTTGAATGTATTTAGAAAAATAAACAAATAGGGGTTCCGC
GCACATTTCCCCGAAAAGTGCCACCTAAATTGTAAGCGTTAATATTTTGTTAAAATTCGCGTTAAATTTT
TGTTAAATCAGCTCATTTTTTAACCAATAGGCCGAAATCGGCAAAATCCCTTATAAATCAAAAGAATAGA
CCGAGATAGGGT
[37 nt withheld, positions 5823-5859]
AAAGAACGTGGACTCCAACGTCAAAGG
[49 nt withheld, positions 5887-5935]
T
[91 nt withheld, positions 5937-6027]
G
[124 nt withheld, positions 6029-6152]
CCCATTCGCCA
Features (pLannotate 1.2.2; 22 found; start..end, strand, type, name):
     26..73      -  terminator     T7 terminator: transcription terminator for bacteriophage T7 RNA polymerase
     81..130     -  CDS            SET1 (fragment): solubility-enhancement tag derived from T7 phage gene 10B
    140..157     -  CDS            9xHis (fragment): 9xHis affinity tag
    201..1007    -  CDS            IL1B: IL1B_HUMAN - Also known as IL1F2. Experimental evidence at protein level: Swiss-Prot protein existence level 1. Potent proinflammatory cytokine. Initially discovered as the major endogenous pyrogen, induces prostaglandin synthesis, neutrophil influx and activation, T-cell activation and cytokine production, B- cell activation and antibody production, and fibroblast proliferation and collagen production. Promotes Th17 differentiation of T-cells. Synergizes with IL12/interleukin-12 to induce IFNG synthesis from T- helper 1 (Th1) cells (PubMed:10653850). Plays a role in angiogenesis by inducing V
   1014..1034    -  CDS            TEV site: tobacco etch virus (TEV) protease recognition and cleavage site
   1041..1058    -  CDS            thrombin site: thrombin recognition and cleavage site
   1069..1085    -  CDS            capTEV™ (fragment): composite tag for in vivo biotinylation, TEV protease cleavage, and 6xHis tagging
   1104..1126    -  RBS            RBS: efficient ribosome binding site from bacteriophage T7 gene 10 (Olins and Rangwala, 1989)
   1141..1165    -  protein_bind   lac operator: The lac repressor binds to the lac operator to inhibit transcription in E. coli. This inhibition can be relieved by adding lactose or isopropyl-β-D-thiogalactopyranoside (IPTG). lac repressor encoded by lacI
   1166..1184    -  promoter       T7 promoter: promoter for bacteriophage T7 RNA polymerase
   1206..1485    +  CDS            TcR (fragment): tetracycline efflux protein; tet; confers resistance to tetracycline
   1493..1570    +  promoter       lacI promoter: lacI
   1571..2653    +  CDS            lacI: lac repressor; lacI; The lac repressor binds to the lac operator to inhibit transcription in E. coli. This inhibition can be relieved by adding lactose or isopropyl-β-D-thiogalactopyranoside (IPTG).
   2666..2687    +  protein_bind   CAP binding site: CAP binding activates transcription in the presence of cAMP. E. coli catabolite activator protein
   2702..2993    +  CDS            TcR (fragment): tetracycline efflux protein; tet; confers resistance to tetracycline
   3065..3445    -  CDS            YPB1_ECOLX: Protein predicted: Swiss-Prot protein existence level 4. From Escherichia coli.
   3462..3653    +  CDS            rop: Rop protein, which maintains plasmids at low copy number; rop
   3755..3894    +  misc_feature   bom: basis of mobility region from pBR322
   4080..4668    -  rep_origin     ori: high-copy-number ColE1/pMB1/pBR322/pUC origin of replication
   4790..5605    +  CDS            KanR: aminoglycoside phosphotransferase; aph(3')-Ia; confers resistance to kanamycin in bacteria or G418 (Geneticin®) in eukaryotes
   5614..5671    -  promoter       AmpR promoter (fragment): bla
   5724..6152    -  rep_origin     f1 ori (sequence partly withheld): f1 bacteriophage origin of replication; arrow indicates direction of (+) strand synthesis
