[The description below was written by a language model from this plasmid's Addgene catalogue record and pLannotate feature annotations shown in this document.]
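Description:
pET28a_Pro-IL-1β is a bacterial expression plasmid built on the pET28a backbone for overproducing human pro-interleukin-1β (IL1B), the uncleaved precursor of the proinflammatory cytokine, in E. coli. The sequenced plasmid is 6,163 nt. It replicates from a ColE1/pBR322-type origin accompanied by the rop gene and the bom mobility region, and it is selected with kanamycin through the aminoglycoside phosphotransferase (KanR) gene. An f1 origin is also present. The catalogue lists the plasmid as high copy, although rop normally acts to limit copy number. The short tetracycline-resistance fragments and the AmpR promoter fragment in the annotation are backbone remnants rather than functional markers.

The IL1B coding sequence was inserted between BamHI and EcoRI sites and is driven by a T7 promoter with an adjacent lac operator, followed by the T7 gene 10 ribosome binding site and ended by the T7 terminator. The plasmid's own lacI gene supplies the repressor, so expression depends on a host that provides T7 RNA polymerase and is induced with IPTG. At the N terminus the protein carries a His tag, the vector's thrombin site and a TEV protease recognition site directly ahead of IL1B. This arrangement allows metal-affinity purification and then removal of the tag by TEV cleavage. A His-tag fragment is annotated downstream of the insert, as in the parental vector, but the record does not state whether it is translated as part of the product.

The stated purpose is protein overexpression in bacteria. The associated study concerns structural analysis of cytokine cleavage by inflammatory caspase-4, which suggests use of the purified recombinant pro-IL-1β as a substrate in biochemical and structural work.
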