Addgene plasmid #214340: pET28a_Pro-IL-1β
Purpose: Protein overexpression in bacteria
Depositing lab: Jonathan Kagan. Depositing organization: Boston Children's Hospital. Publication: Structural insights into cytokine cleavage by inflammatory caspase-4. Devant P, Dong Y, Mintseris J, Ma W, Gygi SP, Wu H, Kagan JC. Nature. 2023 Dec;624(7991):451-459. doi: 10.1038/s41586-023-06751-9. Epub 2023 Nov 22. PubMed 37993712.
Backbone
  Vector backbone: pET28a
  Backbone size w/o insert (bp): 5400
  Vector type: Bacterial Expression
Growth in bacteria
  Bacterial resistance: Kanamycin, 50 μg/mL
  Growth temperature: 37°C
  Growth strain: DH5alpha
  Copy number: High Copy
Gene/Insert
  Gene/Insert name: IL1B (alt names: Pro-IL-1β; Pro-Interleukin-1 beta)
  Species: H. sapiens (human)
  Entrez Gene: IL1B (a.k.a. IL-1, IL1-BETA, IL1F2, IL1beta)
  Promoter: T7
  Tag / fusion protein: His-TEV (N terminal on insert)
  Cloning method: Restriction Enzyme; 5′ cloning site BamHI (not destroyed); 3′ cloning site EcoRI (not destroyed)
  Sequencing primers: 5′ T7-fwd; 3′ T7-term
Terms and licenses: Academic/Nonprofit Terms; Industry Terms: Not Available to Industry
How to cite: pET28a_Pro-IL-1β was a gift from Jonathan Kagan (Addgene plasmid # 214340 ; http://n2t.net/addgene:214340 ; RRID:Addgene_214340)
