>Addgene plasmid #214340 | pET28a_Pro-IL-1β | depositor partial sequence | sequence record 418090 | insert
GGATCCATGGCAGAAGTACCTGAGCTCGCCAGTGAAATGATGGCTTATTACAGTGGCAATGAGGATGACT
TGTTCTTTGAAGCTGATGGCCCTAAACAGATGAAGTGCTCCTTCCAGGACCTGGACCTCTGCCCTCTGGA
TGGCGGCATCCAGCTACGAATCTCCGACCACCACTACAGCAAGGGCTTCAGGCAGGCCGCGTCAGTTGTT
GTGGCCATGGACAAGCTGAGGAAGATGCTGGTTCCCTGCCCACAGACCTTCCAGGAGAATGACCTGAGCA
CCTTCTTTCCCTTCATCTTTGAAGAAGAACCTATCTTCTTCGACACATGGGATAACGAGGCTTATGTGCA
CGATGCACCTGTACGATCACTGAACTGCACGCTCCGGGACTCACAGCAAAAAAGCTTGGTGATGTCTGGT
CCATATGAACTGAAAGCTCTCCACCTCCAGGGACAGGATATGGAGCAACAAGTGGTGTTCTCCATGTCCT
TTGTACAAGGAGAAGAAAGTAATGACAAAATACCTGTGGCCTTGGGCCTCAAGGAAAAGAATCTGTACCT
GTCCTGCGTGTTGAAAGATGATAAGCCCACTCTACAGCTGGAGAGTGTAGATCCCAAAAATTACCCAAAG
AAGAAGATGGAAAAGCGATTTGTCTTCAACAAGATAGAAATCAATAACAAGCTGGAATTTGAGTCTGCCC
AGTTCCCCAACTGGTACATCAGCACCTCTCAAGCAGAAAACATGCCCGTCTTCCTGGGAGGGACCAAAGG
CGGCCAGGATATAACTGACTTCACCATGCAATTTGTGTCTTCCTAAGAATTC
